>Addgene plasmid #115360 | pCIneo-HA | addgene full sequence | sequence record 223068 | Addgene NGS Result
TTGAGATCCTTTTTTTCTGCGCGTAATCTGCTGCTTGCAAACAAAAAAACCACCGCTACCAGCGGTGGTT
TGTTTGCCGGATCAAGAGCTACCAACTCTTTTTCCGAAGGTAACTGGCTTCAGCAGAGCGCAGATACCAA
ATACTGTTCTTCTAGTGTAGCCGTAGTTAGGCCACCACTTCAAGAACTCTGTAGCACCGCCTACATACCT
CGCTCTGCTAATCCTGTTACCAGTGGCTGCTGCCAGTGGCGATAAGTCGTGTCTTACCGGGTTGGACTCA
AGACGATAGTTACCGGATAAGGCGCAGCGGTCGGGCTGAACGGGGGGTTCGTGCACACAGCCCAGCTTGG
AGCGAACGACCTACACCGAACTGAGATACCTACAGCGTGAGCTATGAGAAAGCGCCACGCTTCCCGAAGG
GAGAAAGGCGGACAGGTATCCGGTAAGCGGCAGGGTCGGAACAGGAGAGCGCACGAGGGAGCTTCCAGGG
GGAAACGCCTGGTATCTTTATAGTCCTGTCGGGTTTCGCCACCTCTGACTTGAGCGTCGATTTTTGTGAT
GCTCGTCAGGGGGGCGGAGCCTATGGAAAAACGCCAGCAACGCGGCCTTTTTACGGTTCCTGGCCTTTTG
CTGGCCTTTTGCTCACATGGCTCGACAGATCTTCAATATTGGCCATTAGCCATATTATTCATTGGTTATA
TAGCATAAATCAATATTGGCTATTGGCCATTGCATACGTTGTATCTATATCATAATATGTACATTTATAT
TGGCTCATGTCCAATATGACCGCCATGTTGGCATTGATTATTGACTAGTTATTAATAGTAATCAATTACG
GGGTCATTAGTTCATAGCCCATATATGGAGTTCCGCGTTACATAACTTACGGTAAATGGCCCGCCTGGCT
GACCGCCCAACGACCCCCGCCCATTGACGTCAATAATGACGTATGTTCCCATAGTAACGCCAATAGGGAC
TTTCCATTGACGTCAATGGGTGGAGTATTTACGGTAAACTGCCCACTTGGCAGTACATCAAGTGTATCAT
ATGCCAAGTCCGCCCCCTATTGACGTCAATGACGGTAAATGGCCCGCCTGGCATTATGCCCAGTACATGA
CCTTACGGGACTTTCCTACTTGGCAGTACATCTACGTATTAGTCATCGCTATTACCATGGTGATGCGGTT
TTGGCAGTACACCAATGGGCGTGGATAGCGGTTTGACTCACGGGGATTTCCAAGTCTCCACCCCATTGAC
GTCAATGGGAGTTTGTTTTGGCACCAAAATCAACGGGACTTTCCAAAATGTCGTAACAACTGCGATCGCC
CGCCCCGTTGACGCAAATGGGCGGTAGGCGTGTACGGTGGGAGGTCTATATAAGCAGAGCTCGTTTAGTG
AACCGTCAGATCACTAGAAGCTTTATTGCGGTAGTTTATCACAGTTAAATTGCTAACGCAGTCAGTGCTT
CTGACACAACAGTCTCGAACTTAAGCTGCAGTGACTCTCTTAAGGTAGCCTTGCAGAAGTTGGTCGTGAG
GCACTGGGCAGGTAAGTATCAAGGTTACAAGACAGGTTTAAGGAGACCAATAGAAACTGGGCTTGTCGAG
ACAGAGAAGACTCTTGCGTTTCTGATAGGCACCTATTGGTCTTACTGACATCCACTTTGCCTTTCTCTCC
ACAGGTGTCCACTCCCAGTTCAATTACAGCTCTTAAGGCTAGAGTACTTAATACGACTCACTATAGGCTA
GTCGAGGCTGCCCAAGCTTACACCATGGCCTACCCATATGATGTTCCAGATTACGCTTCACTCGACGCGG
ATCCCGTCGAATTCACGCGTGGTACCTCTAGAGTCGACCCGGGCGGCCGCTTCCCTTTAGTGAGGGTTAA
TGCTTCGAGCAGACATGATAAGATACATTGATGAGTTTGGACAAACCACAACTAGAATGCAGTGAAAAAA
ATGCTTTATTTGTGAAATTTGTGATGCTATTGCTTTATTTGTAACCATTATAAGCTGCAATAAACAAGTT
AACAACAACAATTGCATTCATTTTATGTTTCAGGTTCAGGGGGAGATGTGGGAGGTTTTTTAAAGCAAGT
AAAACCTCTACAAATGTGGTAAAATCCGATAAGGATCGATCCGGGCTGGCGTAATAGCGAAGAGGCCCGC
ACCGATCGCCCTTCCCAACAGTTGCGCAGCCTGAATGGCGAATGG
[124 nt withheld, positions 2216-2339]
C
[91 nt withheld, positions 2341-2431]
A
[49 nt withheld, positions 2433-2481]
CCTTTGACGTTGGAGTCCACGTTCTTT
[37 nt withheld, positions 2509-2545]
ACCCTATCTCGGTCTATTCTTTTGATTTATAAGGGATTTTGCCGATTTCGGCCTATTGGTTAAAAAATGA
GCTGATTTAACAAAAATTTAACGCGAATTTTAACAAAATATTAACGCTTACAATTTCCTGATGCGGTATT
TTCTCCTTACGCATCTGTGCGGTATTTCACACCGCATACGCGGATCTGCGCAGCACCATGGCCTGAAATA
ACCTCTGAAAGAGGAACTTGGTTAGGTACCTTCTGAGGCGGAAAGAACCAGCTGTGGAATGTGTGTCAGT
TAGGGTGTGGAAAGTCCCCAGGCTCCCCAGCAGGCAGAAGTATGCAAAGCATGCATCTCAATTAGTCAGC
AACCAGGTGTGGAAAGTCCCCAGGCTCCCCAGCAGGCAGAAGTATGCAAAGCATGCATCTCAATTAGTCA
GCAACCATAGTCCCGCCCCTAACTCCGCCCATCCCGCCCCTAACTCCGCCCAGTTCCGCCCATTCTCCGC
CCCATGGCTGACTAATTTTTTTTATTTATGCAGAGGCCGAGGCCGCCTCGGCCTCTGAGCTATTCCAGAA
GTAGTGAGGAGGCTTTTTTGGAGGCCTAGGCTTTTGCAAAAAGCTTGATTCTTCTGACACAACAGTCTCG
AACTTAAGGCTAGAGCCACCATGATTGAACAAGATGGATTGCACGCAGGTTCTCCGGCCGCTTGGGTGGA
GAGGCTATTCGGCTATGACTGGGCACAACAGACAATCGGCTGCTCTGATGCCGCCGTGTTCCGGCTGTCA
GCGCAGGGGCGCCCGGTTCTTTTTGTCAAGACCGACCTGTCCGGTGCCCTGAATGAACTGCAGGACGAGG
CAGCGCGGCTATCGTGGCTGGCCACGACGGGCGTTCCTTGCGCAGCTGTGCTCGACGTTGTCACTGAAGC
GGGAAGGGACTGGCTGCTATTGGGCGAAGTGCCGGGGCAGGATCTCCTGTCATCTCACCTTGCTCCTGCC
GAGAAAGTATCCATCATGGCTGATGCAATGCGGCGGCTGCATACGCTTGATCCGGCTACCTGCCCATTCG
ACCACCAAGCGAAACATCGCATCGAGCGAGCACGTACTCGGATGGAAGCCGGTCTTGTCGATCAGGATGA
TCTGGACGAAGAGCATCAGGGGCTCGCGCCAGCCGAACTGTTCGCCAGGCTCAAGGCGCGCATGCCCGAC
GGCGAGGATCTCGTCGTGACCCATGGCGATGCCTGCTTGCCGAATATCATGGTGGAAAATGGCCGCTTTT
CTGGATTCATCGACTGTGGCCGGCTGGGTGTGGCGGACCGCTATCAGGACATAGCGTTGGCTACCCGTGA
TATTGCTGAAGAGCTTGGCGGCGAATGGGCTGACCGCTTCCTCGTGCTTTACGGTATCGCCGCTCCCGAT
TCGCAGCGCATCGCCTTCTATCGCCTTCTTGACGAGTTCTTCTGAGCGGGACTCTGGGGTTCGAAATGAC
CGACCAAGCGACGCCCAACCTGCCATCACGATGGCCGCAATAAAATATCTTTATTTTCATTACATCTGTG
TGTTGGTTTTTTGTGTGAATCGATAGCGATAAGGATCCGCGTATGGTGCACTCTCAGTACAATCTGCTCT
GATGCCGCATAGTTAAGCCAGCCCCGACACCCGCCAACACCCGCTGACGCGCCCTGACGGGCTTGTCTGC
TCCCGGCATCCGCTTACAGACAAGCTGTGACCGTCTCCGGGAGCTGCATGTGTCAGAGGTTTTCACCGTC
ATCACCGAAACGCGCGAGACGAAAGGGCCTCGTGATACGCCTATTTTTATAGGTTAATGTCATGATAATA
ATGGTTTCTTAGACGTCAGGTGGCACTTTTCGGGGAAATGTGCGCGGAACCCCTATTTGTTTATTTTTCT
AAATACATTCAAATATGTATCCGCTCATGAGACAATAACCCTGATAAATGCTTCAATAATATTGAAAAAG
GAAGAGTATGAGTATTCAACATTTCCGTGTCGCCCTTATTCCCTTTTTTGCGGCATTTTGCCTTCCTGTT
TTTGCTCACCCAGAAACGCTGGTGAAAGTAAAAGATGCTGAAGATCAGTTGGGTGCACGAGTGGGTTACA
TCGAACTGGATCTCAACAGCGGTAAGATCCTTGAGAGTTTTCGCCCCGAAGAACGTTTTCCAATGATGAG
CACTTTTAAAGTTCTGCTATGTGGCGCGGTATTATCCCGTATTGACGCCGGGCAAGAGCAACTCGGTCGC
CGCATACACTATTCTCAGAATGACTTGGTTGAGTACTCACCAGTCACAGAAAAGCATCTTACGGATGGCA
TGACAGTAAGAGAATTATGCAGTGCTGCCATAACCATGAGTGATAACACTGCGGCCAACTTACTTCTGAC
AACGATCGGAGGACCGAAGGAGCTAACCGCTTTTTTGCACAACATGGGGGATCATGTAACTCGCCTTGAT
CGTTGGGAACCGGAGCTGAATGAAGCCATACCAAACGACGAGCGTGACACCACGATGCCTGTAGCAATGG
CAACAACGTTGCGCAAACTATTAACTGGCGAACTACTTACTCTAGCTTCCCGGCAACAATTAATAGACTG
GATGGAGGCGGATAAAGTTGCAGGACCACTTCTGCGCTCGGCCCTTCCGGCTGGCTGGTTTATTGCTGAT
AAATCTGGAGCCGGTGAGCGTGGGTCTCGCGGTATCATTGCAGCACTGGGGCCAGATGGTAAGCCCTCCC
GTATCGTAGTTATCTACACGACGGGGAGTCAGGCAACTATGGATGAACGAAATAGACAGATCGCTGAGAT
AGGTGCCTCACTGATTAAGCATTGGTAACTGTCAGACCAAGTTTACTCATATATACTTTAGATTGATTTA
AAACTTCATTTTTAATTTAAAAGGATCTAGGTGAAGATCCTTTTTGATAATCTCATGACCAAAATCCCTT
AACGTGAGTTTTCGTTCCACTGAGCGTCAGACCCCGTAGAAAAGATCAAAGGATCTTC
Features (pLannotate 1.2.2; 19 found; start..end, strand, type, name):
      1..589     +  rep_origin     ori: high-copy-number ColE1/pMB1/pBR322/pUC origin of replication
    802..1179    +  enhancer       CMV enhancer: human cytomegalovirus immediate early enhancer
   1180..1391    +  promoter       CMV promoter: human cytomegalovirus (CMV) immediate early promoter
   1552..1684    +  intron         chimeric intron: chimera between introns from human β-globin and immunoglobulin heavy chain genes
   1729..1747    +  promoter       T7 promoter: promoter for bacteriophage T7 RNA polymerase
   1781..1808    +  CDS            3xHA (fragment): three tandem HA epitope tags
   1874..1891    -  promoter       T3 promoter (fragment): promoter for bacteriophage T3 RNA polymerase
   1909..2030    -  polyA_signal   SV40 poly(A) signal: SV40 polyadenylation signal
   2053..2121    -  CDS            large T antigen (fragment): large T antigen from SV40 (simian virus 40)
   2145..2212    +  CDS            lacZα (fragment): LacZα fragment of β-galactosidase; lacZ fragment
   2216..2644    +  rep_origin     f1 ori (sequence partly withheld): f1 bacteriophage origin of replication; arrow indicates direction of (+) strand synthesis
   2672..2723    -  misc_feature   bom (fragment): basis of mobility region from pBR322
   2788..3145    +  promoter       SV40 promoter: SV40 enhancer and early promoter
   3196..3987    +  CDS            neo: KKA2_KLEPN - Also known as kan, nptII. Experimental evidence at protein level: Swiss-Prot protein existence level 1. Resistance to kanamycin, neomycin, paromomycin, ribostamycin, butirosin and gentamicin B. From Klebsiella pneumoniae.
   4054..4102    +  polyA_signal   poly(A) signal: synthetic polyadenylation signal
   4122..4176    -  misc_feature   bom (fragment): basis of mobility region from pBR322
   4278..4313    -  CDS            rop (fragment): Rop protein, which maintains plasmids at low copy number; rop
   4408..4512    +  promoter       AmpR promoter: bla
   4513..5373    +  CDS            AmpR: β-lactamase; bla; confers resistance to ampicillin, carbenicillin, and related antibiotics
