[The description below was written by a language model from this plasmid's Addgene catalogue record and pLannotate feature annotations shown in this document.]
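Description:
pCIneo-HA is a mammalian expression cloning vector built on the Promega pCIneo backbone, designed for producing proteins fused to an N-terminal HA epitope tag. It carries no gene of interest: the only insert is the short HA coding segment, placed between NheI and EcoRI sites that both remain intact. The annotation software labels this segment as a fragment of a 3xHA tag, and its short length (under 30 nt) is consistent with a single HA epitope. The sequenced plasmid is 5,543 nt. In bacteria it replicates from a high-copy ColE1/pUC-type origin and is selected with ampicillin through the β-lactamase gene. An f1 origin is also present, which allows production of single-stranded DNA.

Expression in mammalian cells is driven by the human cytomegalovirus immediate early enhancer and promoter, followed by a chimeric β-globin/immunoglobulin heavy chain intron that generally improves transcript processing and expression. The HA sequence lies downstream of the intron, and transcripts end at an SV40 polyadenylation signal. A T7 promoter sits upstream of the tag and a T3 promoter fragment sits downstream in the opposite orientation. These serve as sequencing primer sites, and T7 can also support in vitro transcription. A separate cassette, made up of the SV40 enhancer/early promoter, the neo (nptII) gene and a synthetic poly(A) signal, confers G418 resistance for selecting stably transfected cells. Small annotated fragments of lacZα, bom, rop and SV40 large T antigen appear to be backbone remnants without a functional role.

The vector is used as a recipient for open reading frames cloned in frame after the tag, so that the fusion proteins can be detected or immunoprecipitated with anti-HA antibodies. It can also serve as an empty HA-only control.
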