Addgene plasmid #115360: pCIneo-HA
Purpose: Cloning vector to produce HA-fusion proteins without any other gene insert
Depositing lab: Witold Filipowicz & Ramesh Pillai. Depositing organization: Friedrich Miescher Institute for Biomedical Research. Publication: Tethering of human Ago proteins to mRNA mimics the miRNA-mediated repression of protein synthesis. Pillai RS, Artus CG, Filipowicz W. RNA. 2004 Oct . 10(10):1518-25. 10.1261/rna.7131604 PubMed 15337849.
Backbone
  Vector backbone: pCIneo
  Backbone manufacturer: Promega
  Backbone size w/o insert (bp): 5472
  Vector type: Mammalian Expression
  Selectable markers: Neomycin (select with G418)
Growth in bacteria
  Bacterial resistance: Ampicillin, 100 μg/mL
  Growth temperature: 37°C
  Growth strain: DH5alpha
  Copy number: High Copy
Gene/Insert
  Gene/Insert name: HA
  Promoter: CMV
  Tag / fusion protein: HA (N terminal on insert)
  Cloning method: Restriction Enzyme; 5′ cloning site Nhe1 (not destroyed); 3′ cloning site EcoR1 (not destroyed)
  Sequencing primers: 5′ T3; 3′ T7
Terms and licenses: Academic/Nonprofit Terms; Industry Terms: Not Available to Industry
Depositor comments: clone number 211
How to cite: pCIneo-HA was a gift from Witold Filipowicz & Ramesh Pillai (Addgene plasmid # 115360 ; http://n2t.net/addgene:115360 ; RRID:Addgene_115360)
